Addgene plasmid #116609: pHAGE-PPP2R1A-V525A
Purpose: Lentiviral expression of PPP2R1A V525A
Depositing lab: Gordon Mills & Kenneth Scott. Depositing organization: Baylor College of Medicine. Publication: Systematic Functional Annotation of Somatic Mutations in Cancer. Ng PK, Li J, Jeong KJ, Shao S, Chen H, Tsang YH, Sengupta S, Wang Z, Bhavana VH, Tran R, Soewito S, Minussi DC, Moreno D, Kong K, Dogruluk T, Lu H, Gao J, Tokheim C, Zhou DC, Johnson AM, Zeng J, Ip CKM, Ju Z, Wester M, Yu S, Li Y, Vellano CP, Schultz N, Karchin R, Ding L, Lu Y, Cheung LWT, Chen K, Shaw KR, Meric-Bernstam F, Scott KL, Yi S, Sahni N, Liang H, Mills GB. Cancer Cell. 2018 Mar 12;33(3):450-462.e10. doi: 10.1016/j.ccell.2018.01.021. PubMed 29533785.
Backbone
  Vector backbone: pHAGE
  Vector type: Lentiviral
Growth in bacteria
  Bacterial resistance: Ampicillin, 100 μg/mL
  Growth temperature: 37°C
  Growth strain: Stbl3
  Copy number: High Copy
Gene/Insert
  Gene/Insert name: PPP2R1A
  Species: H. sapiens (human)
  Mutation: V525A
  Entrez Gene: PPP2R1A (a.k.a. HJS2, MRD36, PP2A-Aalpha, PP2AA, PP2AAALPHA, PR65A)
  Cloning method: Gateway Cloning
Terms and licenses: Academic/Nonprofit Terms; Industry Terms: Not Available to Industry
How to cite: pHAGE-PPP2R1A-V525A was a gift from Gordon Mills & Kenneth Scott (Addgene plasmid # 116609 ; http://n2t.net/addgene:116609 ; RRID:Addgene_116609)
