[The description below was written by a language model from this plasmid's Addgene catalogue record and pLannotate feature annotations shown in this document.]
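Description:
pHAGE-PPP2R1A-V525A is a lentiviral expression plasmid of about 10.3 kb built on the pHAGE backbone, carrying a human PPP2R1A open reading frame with the V525A substitution. PPP2R1A encodes the PR65/Aα scaffolding subunit of protein phosphatase 2A, which coordinates assembly of the catalytic subunit with a variable regulatory B subunit. In bacteria the plasmid is maintained through a high-copy ColE1/pUC-type origin and selected with ampicillin via the β-lactamase gene. Short lac, SV40 and lacI fragments annotated outside the viral region appear to be backbone remnants.

The transfer cassette has HIV-1 architecture: a truncated 5' LTR, the Ψ packaging signal with a gag fragment, the Rev response element for Rev-dependent nuclear export of the genomic RNA, the cPPT/CTS element, and a ΔU3 self-inactivating 3' LTR that silences LTR promoter activity after integration. Between these, the constitutive human EF-1α promoter drives the PPP2R1A coding sequence, which is flanked by attB1 and attB2 sites left by Gateway recombination. Downstream, an EMCV IRES directs translation of puromycin N-acetyltransferase from the same transcript, so transduced cells can be selected with puromycin, and a WPRE enhances transcript expression. A V5 epitope sequence is annotated after attB2, separated from the ORF by T3/T7 promoter and attB4 remnants; the record does not indicate whether it is fused in frame to the protein.

The construct is intended for stable expression of this PPP2R1A variant in mammalian cells by lentiviral transduction. It comes from a large collection made for systematic functional annotation of somatic cancer mutations.
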