Features (pLannotate 1.2.2; 30 found; start..end, strand, type, name):
    377..634     +  LTR            5' LTR (truncated): truncated 5' long terminal repeat (LTR) from HIV-1
    681..806     +  misc_feature   HIV-1 Ψ: packaging signal of human immunodeficiency virus type 1
    790..1128    +  CDS            HIV-1 gag (fragment): gag protein from human immunodeficiency virus 1; gag
   1303..1536    +  misc_feature   RRE: The Rev response element (RRE) of HIV-1 allows for Rev-dependent mRNA export from the nucleus to the cytoplasm.
   1913..2013    +  CDS            Rev (fragment): human immunodeficiency virus 1 (HIV-1) Rev protein; rev; enhances nuclear export of unspliced and incompletely spliced viral mRNAs
   2058..2175    +  misc_feature   cPPT/CTS: central polypurine tract and central termination sequence of HIV-1
   2223..3401    +  promoter       EF-1α promoter: strong constitutive promoter for human elongation factor EF-1α
   3422..3442    +  protein_bind   attB1: mutant version of attB; core recombination site for the Gateway® BP reaction BP Clonase™
   3448..5214    +  CDS            PPP2R1A: 2AAA_HUMAN - Experimental evidence at protein level: Swiss-Prot protein existence level 1. The PR65 subunit of protein phosphatase 2A serves as a scaffolding molecule to coordinate the assembly of the catalytic subunit and a variable regulatory B subunit. Upon interaction with GNA12 promotes dephosphorylation of microtubule associated protein TAU/MAPT (PubMed:15525651). Required for proper chromosome segregation and for centromeric localization of SGO1 in mitosis (PubMed:16580887). From Homo sapiens (Human).
   5219..5243    -  protein_bind   attB2: mutant version of attB; recombination site for the Gateway® BP reaction BP Clonase™
   5251..5269    +  promoter       T3 promoter: promoter for bacteriophage T3 RNA polymerase
   5295..5313    -  promoter       T7 promoter: promoter for bacteriophage T7 RNA polymerase
   5319..5337    -  protein_bind   attB4 (fragment): mutant version of attB; core recombination site for the Gateway® BP reaction BP Clonase™
   5393..5434    +  CDS            V5 tag: epitope tag from simian virus 5
   5560..6022    +  misc_feature   IRES: internal ribosome entry site (IRES) of the encephalomyocarditis virus (EMCV)
   6036..6633    +  CDS            PuroR (fragment): puromycin N-acetyltransferase; pac from Streptomyces; confers resistance to puromycin
   6649..7237    +  misc_feature   WPRE: woodchuck hepatitis virus posttranscriptional regulatory element
   7245..7310    +  CDS            nef (fragment): NEF_HV1Z2 - Experimental evidence at protein level: Swiss-Prot protein existence level 1. Extracellular Nef protein targets CD4(+) T-lymphocytes for apoptosis by interacting with CXCR4 surface receptors. From Human immunodeficiency virus type 1 group M subtype D (isolate Z2/CDC-Z34) (HIV-1).
   7312..7545    +  LTR            3' LTR (ΔU3): self-inactivating 3' long terminal repeat (LTR) from HIV-1
   7750..7854    +  promoter       AmpR promoter: bla
   7855..8715    +  CDS            AmpR: β-lactamase; bla; confers resistance to ampicillin, carbenicillin, and related antibiotics
   8886..9474    +  rep_origin     ori: high-copy-number ColE1/pMB1/pBR322/pUC origin of replication
   9657..9711    +  CDS            lacI (fragment): lac repressor; lacI; The lac repressor binds to the lac operator to inhibit transcription in E. coli. This inhibition can be relieved by adding lactose or isopropyl-β-D-thiogalactopyranoside (IPTG).
   9717..9810    +  rep_origin     SV40 ori (fragment): SV40 origin of replication
   9835..9872    +  CDS            lacI (fragment): lac repressor; lacI; The lac repressor binds to the lac operator to inhibit transcription in E. coli. This inhibition can be relieved by adding lactose or isopropyl-β-D-thiogalactopyranoside (IPTG).
   9885..9906    +  protein_bind   CAP binding site: CAP binding activates transcription in the presence of cAMP. E. coli catabolite activator protein
   9921..9951    +  promoter       lac promoter: promoter for the E. coli lac operon
   9959..9975    +  protein_bind   lac operator: The lac repressor binds to the lac operator to inhibit transcription in E. coli. This inhibition can be relieved by adding lactose or isopropyl-β-D-thiogalactopyranoside (IPTG). lac repressor encoded by lacI
  10009..10092   +  polyA_signal   SV40 poly(A) signal (fragment): SV40 polyadenylation signal
  10259..329     +  CDS            nef (fragment) (across the origin): NEF_HV1BR - Experimental evidence at protein level: Swiss-Prot protein existence level 1. Extracellular Nef protein targets CD4(+) T-lymphocytes for apoptosis by interacting with CXCR4 surface receptors (PubMed:14990729). From Human immunodeficiency virus type 1 group M subtype B (isolate BRU/LAI) (HIV-1).
>Addgene plasmid #116609 | pHAGE-PPP2R1A-V525A | addgene full sequence | sequence record 250704 | Addgene NGS Result
TGGAAGGGCTAATTCACTCCCAAAGAAGACAAGATATCCTTGATCTGTGGATCTACCACACACAAGGCTA
CTTCCCTGATTAGCAGAACTACACACCAGGGCCAGGGGTCAGATATCCACTGACCTTTGGATGGTGCTAC
AAGCTAGTACCAGTTGAGCCAGATAAGGTAGAAGAGGCCAATAAAGGAGAGAACACCAGCTTGTTACACC
CTGTGAGCCTGCATGGGATGGATGACCCGGAGAGAGAAGTGTTAGAGTGGAGGTTTGACAGCCGCCTAGC
ATTTCATCACGTGGCCCGAGAGCTGCATCCGGAGTACTTCAAGAACTGCTGATATCGAGCTTGCTACAAG
GGACTTTCCGCTGGGGACTTTCCAGGGAGGCGTGGCCTGGGCGGGACTGGGGAGTGGCGAGCCCTCAGAT
CCTGCATATAAGCAGCTGCTTTTTGCCTGTACTGGGTCTCTCTGGTTAGACCAGATCTGAGCCTGGGAGC
TCTCTGGCTAACTAGGGAACCCACTGCTTAAGCCTCAATAAAGCTTGCCTTGAGTGCTTCAAGTAGTGTG
TGCCCGTCTGTTGTGTGACTCTGGTAACTAGAGATCCCTCAGACCCTTTTAGTCAGTGTGGAAAATCTCT
AGCAGTGGCGCCCGAACAGGGACTTGAAAGCGAAAGGGAAACCAGAGGAGCTCTCTCGACGCAGGACTCG
GCTTGCTGAAGCGCGCACGGCAAGAGGCGAGGGGCGGCGACTGGTGAGTACGCCAAAAATTTTGACTAGC
GGAGGCTAGAAGGAGAGAGATGGGTGCGAGAGCGTCAGTATTAAGCGGGGGAGAATTAGATCGCGATGGG
AAAAAATTCGGTTAAGGCCAGGGGGAAAGAAAAAATATAAATTAAAACATATAGTATGGGCAAGCAGGGA
GCTAGAACGATTCGCAGTTAATCCTGGCCTGTTAGAAACATCAGAAGGCTGTAGACAAATACTGGGACAG
CTACAACCATCCCTTCAGACAGGATCAGAAGAACTTAGATCATTATATAATACAGTAGCAACCCTCTATT
GTGTGCATCAAAGGATAGAGATAAAAGACACCAAGGAAGCTTTAGACAAGATAGAGGAAGAGCAAAACAA
AAGTAAGACCACCGCACAGCAAGCGGCCGGCCGCTGATCTTCAGACCTGGAGGAGGAGATATGAGGGACA
ATTGGAGAAGTGAATTATATAAATATAAAGTAGTAAAAATTGAACCATTAGGAGTAGCACCCACCAAGGC
AAAGAGAAGAGTGGTGCAGAGAGAAAAAAGAGCAGTGGGAATAGGAGCTTTGTTCCTTGGGTTCTTGGGA
GCAGCAGGAAGCACTATGGGCGCAGCGTCAATGACGCTGACGGTACAGGCCAGACAATTATTGTCTGGTA
TAGTGCAGCAGCAGAACAATTTGCTGAGGGCTATTGAGGCGCAACAGCATCTGTTGCAACTCACAGTCTG
GGGCATCAAGCAGCTCCAGGCAAGAATCCTGGCTGTGGAAAGATACCTAAAGGATCAACAGCTCCTGGGG
ATTTGGGGTTGCTCTGGAAAACTCATTTGCACCACTGCTGTGCCTTGGAATGCTAGTTGGAGTAATAAAT
CTCTGGAACAGATTTGGAATCACACGACCTGGATGGAGTGGGACAGAGAAATTAACAATTACACAAGCTT
AATACACTCCTTAATTGAAGAATCGCAAAACCAGCAAGAAAAGAATGAACAAGAATTATTGGAATTAGAT
AAATGGGCAAGTTTGTGGAATTGGTTTAACATAACAAATTGGCTGTGGTATATAAAATTATTCATAATGA
TAGTAGGAGGCTTGGTAGGTTTAAGAATAGTTTTTGCTGTACTTTCTATAGTGAATAGAGTTAGGCAGGG
ATATTCACCATTATCGTTTCAGACCCACCTCCCAACCCCGAGGGGACCCGACAGGCCCGAAGGAATAGAA
GAAGAAGGTGGAGAGAGAGACAGAGACAGATCCATTCGATTAGTGAACGGATCTCGACGGTATCGCCGAA
TTCACAAATGGCAGTATTCATCCACAATTTTAAAAGAAAAGGGGGGATTGGGGGGTACAGTGCAGGGGAA
AGAATAGTAGACATAATAGCAACAGACATACAAACTAAAGAATTACAAAAACAAATTACAAAAATTCAAA
ATTTTCGGGTTTATTACAGGGACAGCAGAGATCCAGTTTGGACTAGTCGTGAGGCTCCGGTGCCCGTCAG
TGGGCAGAGCGCACATCGCCCACAGTCCCCGAGAAGTTGGGGGGAGGGGTCGGCAATTGAACCGGTGCCT
AGAGAAGGTGGCGCGGGGTAAACTGGGAAAGTGATGTCGTGTACTGGCTCCGCCTTTTTCCCGAGGGTGG
GGGAGAACCGTATATAAGTGCAGTAGTCGCCGTGAACGTTCTTTTTCGCAACGGGTTTGCCGCCAGAACA
CAGGTAAGTGCCGTGTGTGGTTCCCGCGGGCCTGGCCTCTTTACGGGTTATGGCCCTTGCGTGCCTTGAA
TTACTTCCACCTGGCTGCAGTACGTGATTCTTGATCCCGAGCTTCGGGTTGGAAGTGGGTGGGAGAGTTC
GAGGCCTTGCGCTTAAGGAGCCCCTTCGCCTCGTGCTTGAGTTGAGGCCTGGCCTGGGCGCTGGGGCCGC
CGCGTGCGAATCTGGTGGCACCTTCGCGCCTGTCTCGCTGCTTTCGATAAGTCTCTAGCCATTTAAAATT
TTTGATGACCTGCTGCGACGCTTTTTTTCTGGCAAGATAGTCTTGTAAATGCGGGCCAAGATCTGCACAC
TGGTATTTCGGTTTTTGGGGCCGCGGGCGGCGACGGGGCCCGTGCGTCCCAGCGCACATGTTCGGCGAGG
CGGGGCCTGCGAGCGCGGCCACCGAGAATCGGACGGGGGTAGTCTCAAGCTGGCCGGCCTGCTCTGGTGC
CTGGCCTCGCGCCGCCGTGTATCGCCCCGCCCTGGGCGGCAAGGCTGGCCCGGTCGGCACCAGTTGCGTG
AGCGGAAAGATGGCCGCTTCCCGGCCCTGCTGCAGGGAGCTCAAAATGGAGGACGCGGCGCTCGGGAGAG
CGGGCGGGTGAGTCACCCACACAAAGGAAAAGGGCCTTTCCGTCCTCAGCCGTCGCTTCATGTGACTCCA
CGGAGTACCGGGCGCCGTCCAGGCACCTCGATTAGTTCTCGAGCTTTTGGAGTACGTCGTCTTTAGGTTG
GGGGGAGGGGTTTTATGCGATGGAGTTTCCCCACACTGAGTGGGTGGAGACTGAAGTTAGGCCAGCTTGG
CACTTGATGTAATTCTCCTTGGAATTTGCCCTTTTTGAGTTTGGATCTTGGTTCATTCTCAAGCCTCAGA
CAGTGGTTCAAAGTTTTTTTCTTCCATTTCAGGTGTCGTGAAGCGGCCCTGCAGATATCAACAAGTTTGT
ACAAAAAAGCAGGCACCATGGCGGCGGCCGACGGCGACGACTCGCTGTACCCCATCGCGGTGCTCATAGA
CGAACTCCGCAATGAGGACGTTCAGCTTCGCCTCAACAGCATCAAGAAGCTGTCCACCATCGCCTTGGCC
CTTGGGGTTGAAAGGACCCGAAGTGAGCTTCTGCCTTTCCTTACAGATACCATCTATGATGAAGATGAGG
TCCTCCTGGCCCTGGCAGAACAGCTGGGAACCTTCACTACCCTGGTGGGAGGCCCAGAGTACGTGCACTG
CCTGCTGCCACCGCTGGAGTCGCTGGCCACAGTGGAGGAGACAGTGGTGCGGGACAAGGCAGTGGAGTCC
TTACGGGCCATCTCACACGAGCACTCGCCCTCTGACCTGGAGGCGCACTTTGTGCCGCTAGTGAAGCGGC
TGGCGGGCGGCGACTGGTTCACCTCCCGCACCTCGGCCTGCGGCCTCTTCTCCGTCTGCTACCCCCGAGT
GTCCAGTGCTGTGAAGGCGGAACTTCGACAGTACTTCCGGAACCTGTGCTCAGATGACACCCCCATGGTG
CGGCGGGCCGCAGCCTCCAAGCTGGGGGAGTTTGCCAAGGTGCTGGAGCTGGACAACGTCAAGAGTGAGA
TCATCCCCATGTTCTCCAACCTGGCCTCTGACGAGCAGGACTCGGTGCGGCTGCTGGCGGTGGAGGCGTG
CGTGAACATCGCCCAGCTTCTGCCCCAGGAGGATCTGGAGGCCCTGGTGATGCCCACTCTGCGCCAGGCC
GCTGAAGACAAGTCCTGGCGCGTCCGCTACATGGTGGCTGACAAGTTCACAGAGCTCCAGAAAGCAGTGG
GGCCTGAGATCACCAAGACAGACCTGGTCCCTGCCTTCCAGAACCTGATGAAAGACTGTGAGGCCGAGGT
GAGGGCCGCAGCCTCCCACAAGGTCAAAGAGTTCTGTGAAAACCTCTCAGCTGACTGTCGGGAGAATGTG
ATCATGTCCCAGATCTTGCCCTGCATCAAGGAGCTGGTGTCCGATGCCAACCAACATGTCAAGTCTGCCC
TGGCCTCAGTCATCATGGGTCTCTCTCCCATCTTGGGCAAAGACAACACCATCGAGCACCTCTTGCCCCT
CTTCCTGGCTCAGCTGAAGGATGAGTGCCCTGAGGTACGGCTGAACATCATCTCTAACCTGGACTGTGTG
AACGAGGTGATTGGCATCCGGCAGCTGTCCCAGTCCCTGCTCCCTGCCATTGTGGAGCTGGCTGAGGACG
CCAAGTGGCGGGTGCGGCTGGCCATCATTGAGTACATGCCCCTCCTGGCTGGACAGCTGGGAGTGGAGTT
CTTTGATGAGAAACTTAACTCCTTGTGCATGGCCTGGCTTGTGGATCATGTATATGCCATCCGCGAGGCA
GCCACCAGCAACCTGAAGAAGCTAGTGGAAAAGTTTGGGAAGGAGTGGGCCCATGCCACAATCATCCCCA
AGGTCTTGGCCATGTCCGGAGACCCCAACTACCTGCACCGCATGACTACGCTCTTCTGCATCAATGTGCT
GTCTGAGGTCTGTGGGCAGGACATCACCACCAAGCACATGCTACCCACGGCTCTGCGCATGGCTGGGGAC
CCGGTTGCCAATGTCCGCTTCAATGTGGCCAAGTCTCTGCAGAAGATAGGGCCCATCCTGGACAACAGCA
CCTTGCAGAGTGAAGTCAAGCCCATCCTAGAGAAGCTGACCCAGGACCAGGATGTGGACGTCAAATACTT
TGCCCAGGAGGCTCTGACTGTTCTGTCTCTCGCCTAGAACCCAGCTTTCTTGTACAAAGTGGTGATATCC
AATTAACCCTCACTAAAGGGTTAGTTATGATGAATATTGTGTACCCTATAGTGAGTCGTATTACCACCCA
ACTTTTCTATACAAAGTGGTTGATATCCAGCACAGTGGCGGCCGCTCGAGTCTAGAGGGCCCGCGGTTCG
AAGGTAAGCCTATCCCTAACCCTCTCCTCGGTCTCGATTCTACGCGTACCGGTTAGTAATGAGATCCCTC
CCCCCCCCCTAACGTTACTGGCCGAAGCCGCTTGGAATAAGGCCGGTGTGCGTTTGTCTATATGTTATTT
TCCACCATATTGCCGTCTTTTGGCAATGTGAGGGCCCGGAAACCTGGCCCTGTCTTCTTGACGAGCATTC
CTAGGGGTCTTTCCCCTCTCGCCAAAGGAATGCAAGGTCTGTTGAATGTCGTGAAGGAAGCAGTTCCTCT
GGAAGCTTCTTGAAGACAAACAACGTCTGTAGCGACCCTTTGCAGGCAGCGGAACCCCCCACCTGGCGAC
AGGTGCCTCTGCGGCCAAAAGCCACGTGTATAAGATACACCTGCAAAGGCGGCACAACCCCAGTGCCACG
TTGTGAGTTGGATAGTTGTGGAAAGAGTCAAATGGCTCTCCTCAAGCGTATTCAACAAGGGGCTGAAGGA
TGCCCAGAAGGTACCCCATTGTATGGGATCTGATCTGGGGCCTCGGTGCACATGCTTTACATGTGTTTAG
TCGAGGTTAAAAAAACGTCTAGGCCCCCCGAACCACGGGGACGTGGTTTTCCTTTGAAAAACACGATGAT
AATATGGCCACACATATGACCGAGTACAAGCCCACGGTGCGCCTCGCCACCCGCGACGACGTCCCCAGGG
CCGTACGCACCCTCGCCGCCGCGTTCGCCGACTACCCCGCCACGCGCCACACCGTCGATCCGGACCGCCA
CATCGAGCGGGTCACCGAGCTGCAAGAACTCTTCCTCACGCGCGTCGGGCTCGACATCGGCAAGGTGTGG
GTCGCGGACGACGGCGCCGCGGTGGCGGTCTGGACCACGCCGGAGAGCGTCGAAGCGGGGGCGGTGTTCG
CCGAGATCGGCCCGCGCATGGCCGAGTTGAGCGGTTCCCGGCTGGCCGCGCAGCAACAGATGGAAGGCCT
CCTGGCGCCGCACCGGCCCAAGGAGCCCGCGTGGTTCCTGGCCACCGTCGGCGTCTCGCCCGACCACCAG
GGCAAGGGTCTGGGCAGCGCCGTCGTGCTCCCCGGAGTGGAGGCGGCCGAGCGCGCCGGGGTGCCCGCCT
TCCTGGAGACCTCCGCGCCCCGCAACCTCCCCTTCTACGAGCGGCTCGGCTTCACCGTCACCGCCGACGT
CGAGGTGCCCGAAGGACCGCGCACCTGGTGCATGACCCGCAAGCCCGGTGCCTAAATCGATAGATCCTAA
TCAACCTCTGGATTACAAAATTTGTGAAAGATTGACTGGTATTCTTAACTATGTTGCTCCTTTTACGCTA
TGTGGATACGCTGCTTTAATGCCTTTGTATCATGCTATTGCTTCCCGTATGGCTTTCATTTTCTCCTCCT
TGTATAAATCCTGGTTGCTGTCTCTTTATGAGGAGTTGTGGCCCGTTGTCAGGCAACGTGGCGTGGTGTG
CACTGTGTTTGCTGACGCAACCCCCACTGGTTGGGGCATTGCCACCACCTGTCAGCTCCTTTCCGGGACT
TTCGCTTTCCCCCTCCCTATTGCCACGGCGGAACTCATCGCCGCCTGCCTTGCCCGCTGCTGGACAGGGG
CTCGGCTGTTGGGCACTGACAATTCCGTGGTGTTGTCGGGGAAATCATCGTCCTTTCCTTGGCTGCTCGC
CTGTGTTGCCACCTGGATTCTGCGCGGGACGTCCTTCTGCTACGTCCCTTCGGCCCTCAATCCAGCGGAC
CTTCCTTCCCGCGGCCTGCTGCCGGCTCTGCGGCCTCTTCCGCGTCTTCGCCTTCGCCCTCAGACGAGTC
GGATCTCCCTTTGGGCCGCCTCCCCGCCTGAGATCCTTTAAGACCAATGACTTACAAGGCAGCTGTAGAT
CTTAGCCACTTTTTAAAAGAAAAGGGGGGACTGGAAGGGCTAATTCACTCCCAACGAAGACAAGATCTGC
TTTTTGCTTGTACTGGGTCTCTCTGGTTAGACCAGATCTGAGCCTGGGAGCTCTCTGGCTAACTAGGGAA
CCCACTGCTTAAGCCTCAATAAAGCTTGCCTTGAGTGCTTCAAGTAGTGTGTGCCCGTCTGTTGTGTGAC
TCTGGTAACTAGAGATCCCTCAGACCCTTTTAGTCAGTGTGGAAAATCTCTAGCAGTAGTAGTTCATGTC
ATCTTATTATTCAGTATTTATAACTTGCAAAGAAATGAATATCAGAGAGTGAGAGGCCCGGGTTAATTAA
GGAAAGGGCTAGATCATTCTTGAAGACGAAAGGGCCTCGTGATACGCCTATTTTTATAGGTTAATGTCAT
GATAATAATGGTTTCTTAGACGTCAGGTGGCACTTTTCGGGGAAATGTGCGCGGAACCCCTATTTGTTTA
TTTTTCTAAATACATTCAAATATGTATCCGCTCATGAGACAATAACCCTGATAAATGCTTCAATAATATT
GAAAAAGGAAGAGTATGAGTATTCAACATTTCCGTGTCGCCCTTATTCCCTTTTTTGCGGCATTTTGCCT
TCCTGTTTTTGCTCACCCAGAAACGCTGGTGAAAGTAAAAGATGCTGAAGATCAGTTGGGTGCACGAGTG
GGTTACATCGAACTGGATCTCAACAGCGGTAAGATCCTTGAGAGTTTTCGCCCCGAAGAACGTTTTCCAA
TGATGAGCACTTTTAAAGTTCTGCTATGTGGCGCGGTATTATCCCGTGTTGACGCCGGGCAAGAGCAACT
CGGTCGCCGCATACACTATTCTCAGAATGACTTGGTTGAGTACTCACCAGTCACAGAAAAGCATCTTACG
GATGGCATGACAGTAAGAGAATTATGCAGTGCTGCCATAACCATGAGTGATAACACTGCGGCCAACTTAC
TTCTGACAACGATCGGAGGACCGAAGGAGCTAACCGCTTTTTTGCACAACATGGGGGATCATGTAACTCG
CCTTGATCGTTGGGAACCGGAGCTGAATGAAGCCATACCAAACGACGAGCGTGACACCACGATGCCTGTA
GCAATGGCAACAACGTTGCGCAAACTATTAACTGGCGAACTACTTACTCTAGCTTCCCGGCAACAATTAA
TAGACTGGATGGAGGCGGATAAAGTTGCAGGACCACTTCTGCGCTCGGCCCTTCCGGCTGGCTGGTTTAT
TGCTGATAAATCTGGAGCCGGTGAGCGTGGGTCTCGCGGTATCATTGCAGCACTGGGGCCAGATGGTAAG
CCCTCCCGTATCGTAGTTATCTACACGACGGGGAGTCAGGCAACTATGGATGAACGAAATAGACAGATCG
CTGAGATAGGTGCCTCACTGATTAAGCATTGGTAACTGTCAGACCAAGTTTACTCATATATACTTTAGAT
TGATTTAAAACTTCATTTTTAATTTAAAAGGATCTAGGTGAAGATCCTTTTTGATAATCTCATGACCAAA
ATCCCTTAACGTGAGTTTTCGTTCCACTGAGCGTCAGACCCCGTAGAAAAGATCAAAGGATCTTCTTGAG
ATCCTTTTTTTCTGCGCGTAATCTGCTGCTTGCAAACAAAAAAACCACCGCTACCAGCGGTGGTTTGTTT
GCCGGATCAAGAGCTACCAACTCTTTTTCCGAAGGTAACTGGCTTCAGCAGAGCGCAGATACCAAATACT
GTTCTTCTAGTGTAGCCGTAGTTAGGCCACCACTTCAAGAACTCTGTAGCACCGCCTACATACCTCGCTC
TGCTAATCCTGTTACCAGTGGCTGCTGCCAGTGGCGATAAGTCGTGTCTTACCGGGTTGGACTCAAGACG
ATAGTTACCGGATAAGGCGCAGCGGTCGGGCTGAACGGGGGGTTCGTGCACACAGCCCAGCTTGGAGCGA
ACGACCTACACCGAACTGAGATACCTACAGCGTGAGCTATGAGAAAGCGCCACGCTTCCCGAAGGGAGAA
AGGCGGACAGGTATCCGGTAAGCGGCAGGGTCGGAACAGGAGAGCGCACGAGGGAGCTTCCAGGGGGAAA
CGCCTGGTATCTTTATAGTCCTGTCGGGTTTCGCCACCTCTGACTTGAGCGTCGATTTTTGTGATGCTCG
TCAGGGGGGCGGAGCCTATGGAAAAACGCCAGCAACGCGGCCTTTTTACGGTTCCTGGCCTTTTGCTGGC
CTTTTGCTCACATGTTCTTTCCTGCGTTATCCCCTGATTCTGTGGATAACCGTATTACCGCCTTTGAGTG
AGCTGATACCGCTCGCCGCAGCCGAACGACCGAGCGCAGCGAGTCAGTGAGCGAGGAAGCGGAAGAGCGC
CCAATACGCAAACCGCCTCTCCCCGCGCGTTGGCCGATTCATTAATGCAGCAAGCTCATGGCTGACTAAT
TTTTTTTATTTATGCAGAGGCCGAGGCCGCCTCGGCCTCTGAGCTATTCCAGAAGTAGTGAGGAGGCTTT
TTTGGAGGCCTAGGCTTTTGCAAAAAGCTCCCCGTGGCACGACAGGTTTCCCGACTGGAAAGCGGGCAGT
GAGCGCAACGCAATTAATGTGAGTTAGCTCACTCATTAGGCACCCCAGGCTTTACACTTTATGCTTCCGG
CTCGTATGTTGTGTGGAATTGTGAGCGGATAACAATTTCACACAGGAAACAGCTATGACATGATTACGAA
TTTCACAAATAAAGCATTTTTTTCACTGCATTCTAGTTGTGGTTTGTCCAAACTCATCAATGTATCTTAT
CATGTCTGGATCAACTGGATAACTCAAGCTAACCAAAATCATCCCAAACTTCCCACCCCATACCCTATTA
CCACTGCCAATTACCTGTGGTTTCATTTACTCTAAACCTGTGATTCCTCTGAATTATTTTCATTTTAAAG
AAATTGTATTTGTTAAATATGTACTACAAACTTAGTAGT
