>Addgene plasmid #116609 | pHAGE-PPP2R1A-V525A | depositor partial sequence | sequence record 219484 | insert
ATGGCGGCGGCCGACGGCGACGACTCGCTGTACCCCATCGCGGTGCTCATAGACGAACTCCGCAATGAGG
ACGTTCAGCTTCGCCTCAACAGCATCAAGAAGCTGTCCACCATCGCCTTGGCCCTTGGGGTTGAAAGGAC
CCGAAGTGAGCTTCTGCCTTTCCTTACAGATACCATCTATGATGAAGATGAGGTCCTCCTGGCCCTGGCA
GAACAGCTGGGAACCTTCACTACCCTGGTGGGAGGCCCAGAGTACGTGCACTGCCTGCTGCCACCGCTGG
AGTCGCTGGCCACAGTGGAGGAGACAGTGGTGCGGGACAAGGCAGTGGAGTCCTTACGGGCCATCTCACA
CGAGCACTCGCCCTCTGACCTGGAGGCGCACTTTGTGCCGCTAGTGAAGCGGCTGGCGGGCGGCGACTGG
TTCACCTCCCGCACCTCGGCCTGCGGCCTCTTCTCCGTCTGCTACCCCCGAGTGTCCAGTGCTGTGAAGG
CGGAACTTCGACAGTACTTCCGGAACCTGTGCTCAGATGACACCCCCATGGTGCGGCGGGCCGCAGCCTC
CAAGCTGGGGGAGTTTGCCAAGGTGCTGGAGCTGGACAACGTCAAGAGTGAGATCATCCCCATGTTCTCC
AACCTGGCCTCTGACGAGCAGGACTCGGTGCGGCTGCTGGCGGTGGAGGCGTGCGTGAACATCGCCCAGC
TTCTGCCCCAGGAGGATCTGGAGGCCCTGGTGATGCCCACTCTGCGCCAGGCCGCTGAAGACAAGTCCTG
GCGCGTCCGCTACATGGTGGCTGACAAGTTCACAGAGCTCCAGAAAGCAGTGGGGCCTGAGATCACCAAG
ACAGACCTGGTCCCTGCCTTCCAGAACCTGATGAAAGACTGTGAGGCCGAGGTGAGGGCCGCAGCCTCCC
ACAAGGTCAAAGAGTTCTGTGAAAACCTCTCAGCTGACTGTCGGGAGAATGTGATCATGTCCCAGATCTT
GCCCTGCATCAAGGAGCTGGTGTCCGATGCCAACCAACATGTCAAGTCTGCCCTGGCCTCAGTCATCATG
GGTCTCTCTCCCATCTTGGGCAAAGACAACACCATCGAGCACCTCTTGCCCCTCTTCCTGGCTCAGCTGA
AGGATGAGTGCCCTGAGGTACGGCTGAACATCATCTCTAACCTGGACTGTGTGAACGAGGTGATTGGCAT
CCGGCAGCTGTCCCAGTCCCTGCTCCCTGCCATTGTGGAGCTGGCTGAGGACGCCAAGTGGCGGGTGCGG
CTGGCCATCATTGAGTACATGCCCCTCCTGGCTGGACAGCTGGGAGTGGAGTTCTTTGATGAGAAACTTA
ACTCCTTGTGCATGGCCTGGCTTGTGGATCATGTATATGCCATCCGCGAGGCAGCCACCAGCAACCTGAA
GAAGCTAGTGGAAAAGTTTGGGAAGGAGTGGGCCCATGCCACAATCATCCCCAAGGTCTTGGCCATGTCC
GGAGACCCCAACTACCTGCACCGCATGACTACGCTCTTCTGCATCAATGTGCTGTCTGAGGTCTGTGGGC
AGGACATCACCACCAAGCACATGCTACCCACGGCTCTGCGCATGGCTGGGGACCCGGTTGCCAATGTCCG
CTTCAATGTGGCCAAGTCTCTGCAGAAGATAGGGCCCATCCTGGACAACAGCACCTTGCAGAGTGAAGTC
AAGCCCATCCTAGAGAAGCTGACCCAGGACCAGGATGTGGACGTCAAATACTTTGCCCAGGAGGCTCTGA
CTGTTCTGTCTCTCGCCTGA
